Addgene plasmid #212457: pTwist-SARS-CoV-2 Spike-deltaC18 AY.4.2
Purpose: Encodes SARS-CoV-2 spike T19R ,T95I ,G142D ,Y145H ,deltaE156-F157+R158G ,A222V ,D614G ,P681R for pseudovirus production
Depositing lab: Alejandro Balazs. Depositing organization: Massachusetts General Hospital. Publication: Ongoing evolution of SARS-CoV-2 drives escape from mRNA vaccine-induced humoral immunity. Roederer AL, Cao Y, Denis KS, Sheehan ML, Li CJ, Lam EC, Gregory DJ, Poznansky MC, Iafrate AJ, Canaday DH, Gravenstein S, Garcia-Beltran WF, Balazs AB. medRxiv [Preprint]. 2024 Mar 7:2024.03.05.24303815. doi: 10.1101/2024.03.05.24303815. PubMed 38496628.
Backbone
  Vector backbone: pTwist-CMV-BetaGlobin-WPRE-Neo
  Backbone manufacturer: Twist
  Vector type: Mammalian Expression
Growth in bacteria
  Bacterial resistance: Ampicillin, 100 μg/mL
  Growth temperature: 37°C
  Growth strain: DH5alpha
  Copy number: High Copy
Gene/Insert
  Gene/Insert name: SARS-CoV-2 Spike T19R ,T95I ,G142D ,Y145H ,deltaE156-F157+R158G ,A222V ,D614G ,P681R
  Species: Severe acute respiratory syndrome coronavirus 2
  Mutation: T19R ,T95I ,G142D ,Y145H ,deltaE156-F157+R158G ,A222V ,D614G ,P681R
  Entrez Gene: S (a.k.a. GU280_gp02, spike glycoprotein)
  Promoter: CAG
  Cloning method: Ligation Independent Cloning
Terms and licenses: Academic/Nonprofit Terms; Industry Terms: Not Available to Industry
Depositor comments: Please visit https://www.medrxiv.org/content/10.1101/2024.03.05.24303815v1 for medRxiv preprint.
How to cite: pTwist-SARS-CoV-2 Spike-deltaC18 AY.4.2 was a gift from Alejandro Balazs (Addgene plasmid # 212457 ; http://n2t.net/addgene:212457 ; RRID:Addgene_212457)
