[The description below was written by a language model from this plasmid's Addgene catalogue record and pLannotate feature annotations shown in this document.]
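Description:
pTwist-SARS-CoV-2 Spike-deltaC18 AY.4.2 is a mammalian expression plasmid built on the Twist pTwist-CMV-BetaGlobin-WPRE-Neo backbone. It encodes the spike glycoprotein of the SARS-CoV-2 AY.4.2 lineage for pseudovirus production. The insert carries the substitutions T19R, T95I, G142D, Y145H, A222V, D614G and P681R, together with deletion of E156-F157 and R158G. The "deltaC18" in the name indicates removal of the last 18 residues of the cytoplasmic tail, a truncation commonly used to improve spike incorporation into pseudotyped particles. This fits the annotated spike coding region of about 3.76 kb, which is slightly shorter than full length.

The catalogue lists the promoter as CAG. The feature table of the 10,456 nt sequence, however, annotates a CMV enhancer, CMV promoter fragments and a truncated human β-globin intron directly upstream of the spike ORF. That arrangement matches the backbone name rather than a classic CAG promoter, so the two sources disagree on this point. Downstream of the ORF, a WPRE enhances transcript stability and expression, followed by an SV40 polyadenylation signal. β-globin insulator elements and bacterial or T7 terminators flank the expression unit and help isolate it from neighbouring transcription.

A separate cassette of SV40 early promoter, neomycin phosphotransferase and bGH poly(A) would permit G418 selection in mammalian cells. In E. coli the plasmid is maintained by a high-copy ColE1/pUC-type origin and selected with ampicillin through β-lactamase. According to the record, the plasmid supplies the variant envelope protein for pseudovirus production, and the associated study examined escape of evolving SARS-CoV-2 variants from mRNA vaccine-induced humoral immunity.
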