Features (pLannotate 1.2.2; 21 found; start..end, strand, type, name):
      1..3759    +  CDS            S (sequence partly withheld): SPIKE_SARS2 - Experimental evidence at protein level: Swiss-Prot protein existence level 1. [Spike glycoprotein]: May down-regulate host tetherin (BST2) by lysosomal degradation, thereby counteracting its antiviral activity. From Severe acute respiratory syndrome coronavirus 2 (2019-nCoV) (SARS-CoV-2).
   3833..4421    +  misc_feature   WPRE: woodchuck hepatitis virus posttranscriptional regulatory element
   4474..4595    -  polyA_signal   SV40 poly(A) signal: SV40 polyadenylation signal
   4618..4687    -  CDS            large T antigen (fragment): large T antigen from SV40 (simian virus 40)
   4710..4756    +  terminator     T7 terminator: transcription terminator for bacteriophage T7 RNA polymerase
   4786..4922    +  terminator     rrnG terminator: transcription terminator from the E. coli ribosomal RNA rrnG operon (Albrechtsen et al., 1991)
   4967..5038    +  misc_feature   3' β-globin insulator: insulator downstream of the human β-globin locus (Farrell et al., 2002)
   5083..5279    +  promoter       SV40 promoter: SV40 early promoter
   5293..6084    +  CDS            neo: KKA2_KLEPN - Also known as kan, nptII. Experimental evidence at protein level: Swiss-Prot protein existence level 1. Resistance to kanamycin, neomycin, paromomycin, ribostamycin, butirosin and gentamicin B. From Klebsiella pneumoniae.
   6098..6322    +  polyA_signal   bGH poly(A) signal: bovine growth hormone polyadenylation signal
   6518..7106    -  rep_origin     ori: high-copy-number ColE1/pMB1/pBR322/pUC origin of replication
   7278..7342    -  CDS            bla(M) (fragment): β-lactamase lacking the signal sequence; bla(M); allows cytosolic expression of β-lactamase
   7852..8712    +  CDS            AmpR: β-lactamase; bla; confers resistance to ampicillin, carbenicillin, and related antibiotics
   8725..8861    +  terminator     rrnG terminator: transcription terminator from the E. coli ribosomal RNA rrnG operon (Albrechtsen et al., 1991)
   9013..9084    +  misc_feature   5' β-globin insulator: insulator upstream of the human β-globin locus (Farrell et al., 2002)
   9089..9135    -  terminator     T7 terminator: transcription terminator for bacteriophage T7 RNA polymerase
   9153..9201    -  polyA_signal   poly(A) signal: synthetic polyadenylation signal
   9282..9585    +  enhancer       CMV enhancer: human cytomegalovirus immediate early enhancer
   9658..9675    -  promoter       CMV promoter (fragment): human cytomegalovirus (CMV) immediate early promoter
   9738..9789    +  promoter       CMVd2 promoter: truncated human cytomegalovirus (CMV) immediate early promoter that yields moderately reduced expression relative to the full-length promoter
   9923..10398   +  intron         β-globin intron: internally truncated intron from human β-globin
>Addgene plasmid #212457 | pTwist-SARS-CoV-2 Spike-deltaC18 AY.4.2 | addgene full sequence | sequence record 432788 | Addgene NGS Result
ATGTTTGTGTTCCTCGTTCTCCTGCCCCTCGTTTCTTCCCAATGCGTGAACCTCAGAACTAGAACGCAGC
TCCCACCCGCTTACACGAACTCTTTTACTCGTGGAGTATACTATCCCGATAAAGTCTTTAGGTCCAGTGT
CCTTCATTCTACTCAAGACCTTTTCCTGCCATTCTTCTCAAATGTCACCTGGTTCCATGCTATCCACGTT
TCTGGCACCAACGGAACTAAACGATTTGATAATCCCGTCTTGCCATTTAACGATGGCGTATACTTTGCCT
CAATAGAGAAGTCCAACATTATCCGGGGATGGATATTTGGCACCACCCTGGACTCCAAGACACAGTCTCT
CCTCATTGTGAACAACGCCACCAATGTCGTCATCAAAGTCTGTGAATTTCAATTTTGTAACGATCCCTTT
CTCGATGTTTATCATCATAAGAATAACAAGTCTTGGATGGAGTCAGGAGTTTACAGTTCCGCTAACAACT
GTACTTTTGAGTACGTTTCCCAACCATTTCTCATGGATCTTGAAGGGAAGCAAGGCAACTTCAAGAATCT
CCGCGAATTTGTGTTTAAGAATATAGACGGCTACTTCAAAATTTATAGCAAGCATACCCCGATAAATCTG
GTTCGGGATCTCCCTCAAGGCTTCTCCGTGTTGGAACCCCTCGTGGACTTGCCGATTGGCATCAACATCA
CCCGGTTCCAAACCCTTCTTGCCCTTCATCGAAGCTACCTCACGCCTGGCGACAGTAGTAGTGGTTGGAC
AGCGGGCGCAGCAGCCTACTATGTGGGATATTTGCAACCACGCACCTTTCTTCTCAAATATAACGAAAAC
GGAACAATTACCGATGCCGTAGACTGTGCCCTCGATCCCCTGTCCGAAACTAAATGCACACTCAAGTCCT
TCACAGTTGAGAAAGGCATATACCAAACCAGTAACTTCCGC
[654 nt withheld, positions 952-1605]
TGTGTGAACTTCAACTTTAATGGGCTCACCGGAACAGGGGTGCTGACAGAATCAAACAAGAAATTTCTCC
CTTTTCAACAATTTGGTAGAGACATTGCCGATACCACAGATGCCGTCCGCGATCCGCAAACACTGGAAAT
CCTCGATATAACACCCTGTAGCTTCGGCGGGGTCAGCGTGATAACTCCCGGAACGAACACATCCAACCAA
GTGGCTGTCCTGTATCAAGGTGTCAACTGTACCGAAGTCCCTGTGGCGATACACGCCGACCAACTGACAC
CCACCTGGAGAGTCTACTCAACAGGTTCCAATGTCTTTCAAACTAGAGCGGGTTGTCTCATTGGCGCTGA
GCATGTCAATAATTCATACGAATGTGATATTCCTATTGGGGCAGGAATCTGTGCGTCTTATCAAACTCAA
ACGAACTCACGTCGGCGCGCTCGCTCAGTAGCCAGCCAGTCCATAATCGCCTATACCATGAGTCTCGGGG
CTGAGAACTCCGTGGCTTATTCAAACAATTCCATCGCAATCCCAACTAACTTTACCATTAGCGTTACCAC
GGAAATCTTGCCCGTCAGCATGACTAAGACGAGCGTAGACTGTACGATGTATATCTGTGGGGATTCCACC
GAGTGTAGCAACCTCTTGCTTCAATACGGGTCTTTCTGTACTCAACTCAACCGAGCATTGACCGGAATTG
CGGTCGAACAAGACAAGAATACCCAAGAGGTGTTCGCACAAGTAAAGCAAATATACAAAACGCCGCCAAT
CAAAGATTTTGGCGGGTTTAATTTTAGCCAAATACTGCCAGACCCATCTAAGCCTTCAAAACGCAGCTTT
ATCGAGGATCTGCTGTTCAACAAAGTTACGTTGGCTGACGCGGGTTTCATTAAGCAGTATGGGGATTGTT
TGGGAGACATTGCGGCCCGCGACCTTATCTGTGCTCAAAAATTCAATGGGTTGACAGTTCTGCCCCCTCT
GCTCACTGATGAGATGATTGCACAGTATACATCAGCATTGTTGGCAGGAACCATTACATCCGGCTGGACT
TTTGGCGCGGGTGCGGCCCTTCAAATACCTTTCGCTATGCAAATGGCTTACAGATTCAATGGGATTGGTG
TCACGCAAAATGTATTGTATGAAAATCAGAAGCTGATCGCTAATCAATTTAACAGCGCGATTGGCAAGAT
CCAAGATTCACTGTCAAGCACAGCGTCCGCCCTCGGCAAACTCCAAAATGTTGTGAATCAAAACGCCCAG
GCCCTGAATACCCTCGTGAAGCAACTGAGTTCTAACTTCGGCGCAATCTCCAGCGTCCTCAACGACATAT
TGTCCAGACTTGATAAGGTGGAAGCCGAGGTGCAAATTGATCGGCTCATCACAGGCAGGCTCCAGTCACT
CCAAACTTATGTGACACAACAGTTGATCCGGGCTGCTGAGATACGAGCAAGCGCCAACCTGGCCGCCACT
AAAATGTCAGAGTGCGTGCTCGGGCAGTCCAAACGGGTTGACTTTTGTGGCAAGGGCTATCACTTGATGT
CCTTCCCCCAATCCGCCCCACATGGAGTGGTCTTTCTCCACGTCACTTATGTCCCTGCTCAAGAGAAGAA
CTTTACGACAGCTCCAGCAATCTGTCACGATGGCAAAGCGCACTTTCCCAGGGAAGGCGTTTTCGTCAGT
AATGGCACGCATTGGTTTGTGACCCAAAGGAATTTCTATGAACCCCAAATCATAACCACTGACAATACAT
TTGTCTCAGGCAACTGTGATGTGGTCATTGGGATCGTGAACAACACGGTATATGATCCCCTGCAACCCGA
GTTGGATAGCTTCAAAGAGGAATTGGATAAATACTTTAAGAATCATACTTCACCCGATGTTGATCTCGGG
GACATATCAGGAATAAATGCAAGTGTCGTCAACATTCAGAAAGAGATTGATCGCCTTAATGAGGTCGCCA
AGAACTTGAATGAATCTTTGATCGACTTGCAAGAACTGGGCAAATACGAACAATATATTAAATGGCCCTG
GTACATTTGGTTGGGCTTTATCGCCGGACTTATAGCTATCGTTATGGTCACAATTATGTTGTGCTGTATG
ACTAGCTGTTGTTCCTGCTTGAAAGGATGTTGCAGTTGCGGATCTTGTTGTAAATAAAGGATCCTCTAGA
AGTTGTCTCCTCCTGCACTGACTGACTGATACAATCGATTTCTGGATCCGCAGGCCTAATCAACCTCTGG
ATTACAAAATTTGTGAAAGATTGACTGGTATTCTTAACTATGTTGCTCCTTTTACGCTATGTGGATACGC
TGCTTTAATGCCTTTGTATCATGCTATTGCTTCCCGTATGGCTTTCATTTTCTCCTCCTTGTATAAATCC
TGGTTGCTGTCTCTTTATGAGGAGTTGTGGCCCGTTGTCAGGCAACGTGGCGTGGTGTGCACTGTGTTTG
CTGACGCAACCCCCACTGGTTGGGGCATTGCCACCACCTGTCAGCTCCTTTCCGGGACTTTCGCTTTCCC
CCTCCCTATTGCCACGGCGGAACTCATCGCCGCCTGCCTTGCCCGCTGCTGGACAGGGGCTCGGCTGTTG
GGCACTGACAATTCCGTGGTGTTGTCGGGGAAGCTGACGTCCTTTCCATGGCTGCTCGCCTGTGTTGCCA
CCTGGATTCTGCGCGGGACGTCCTTCTGCTACGTCCCTTCGGCCCTCAATCCAGCGGACCTTCCTTCCCG
CGGCCTGCTGCCGGCTCTGCGGCCTCTTCCGCGTCTTCGCCTTCGCCCTCAGACGAGTCGGATCTCCCTT
TGGGCCGCCTCCCCGCCTGTCTAGCTTGACTGACTGAGATACAGCGTACCTTCAGCTCACAGACATGATA
AGATACATTGATGAGTTTGGACAAACCACAACTAGAATGCAGTGAAAAAAATGCTTTATTTGTGAAATTT
GTGATGCTATTGCTTTATTTGTAACCATTATAAGCTGCAATAAACAAGTTAACAACAACAATTGCATTCA
TTTTATGTTTCAGGTTCAGGGGGAGGTGTGGGAGGTTTTTTAAAGCAAGTAAAACCTCTACAAATGTGGT
ATTGGCCCATCTCTATCGGTATCGTAGCATAACCCCTTGGGGCCTCTAAACGGGTCTTGAGGGGTTTTTT
GTGCCCCTCGGGCCGGATTGCTATCTACCGGCATTGGCGCAGAAAAAAATGCCTGATGCGACGCTGCGCG
TCTTATACTCCCACATATGCCAGATTCAGCAACGGATACGGCTTCCCCAACTTGCCCACTTCCATACGTG
TCCTCCTTACCAGAAATTTATCCTTAAGGTCGTCAGCTATCCTGCAGGCGATCTCTCGATTTCGATCAAG
ACATTCCTTTAATGGTCTTTTCTGGACACCACTAGGGGTCAGAAGTAGTTCATCAAACTTTCTTCCCTCC
CTAATCTCATTGGTTACCTTGGGCTATCGAAACTTAATTAAGCGATCTGCATCTCAATTAGTCAGCAACC
ATAGTCCCGCCCCTAACTCCGCCCATCCCGCCCCTAACTCCGCCCAGTTCCGCCCATTCTCCGCCCCATC
GCTGACTAATTTTTTTTATTTATGCAGAGGCCGAGGCCGCCTCGGCCTCTGAGCTATTCCAGAAGTAGTG
AGGAGGCTTTTTTGGAGGCCTAGGCTTTTGCAAAGGAGGTAGCCAACATGATTGAACAAGATGGATTGCA
CGCAGGTTCTCCCGCCGCTTGGGTGGAGAGGCTATTCGGCTATGACTGGGCACAACAGACAATCGGCTGC
TCTGATGCCGCCGTGTTCCGGCTGTCAGCGCAGGGGCGCCCGGTTCTTTTTGTCAAGACCGACCTGTCCG
GTGCCCTGAATGAACTCCAGGACGAGGCAGCGCGGCTATCGTGGCTGGCCACGACGGGCGTTCCTTGCGC
AGCTGTGCTCGACGTTGTCACTGAAGCGGGAAGGGACTGGCTGCTATTGGGCGAAGTGCCGGGGCAGGAT
CTCCTGTCATCTCACCTTGCTCCTGCCGAGAAAGTATCCATCATGGCTGATGCAATGCGGCGGCTGCATA
CGCTTGATCCGGCTACCTGCCCATTCGACCACCAAGCGAAACATCGCATCGAGCGAGCACGTACTCGGAT
GGAAGCCGGTCTTGTCGATCAGGATGATCTGGACGAAGAGCATCAGGGGCTCGCGCCAGCCGAACTGTTC
GCCAGGCTCAAGGCGCGGATGCCCGACGGCGAGGATCTCGTCGTGACCCACGGCGATGCCTGCTTGCCGA
ATATCATGGTGGAAAATGGCCGCTTTTCTGGATTCATCGACTGTGGCCGGCTGGGTGTGGCGGACCGCTA
TCAGGACATAGCGTTGGCTACCCGTGATATTGCTGAAGAGCTTGGCGGCGAATGGGCTGACCGCTTCCTC
GTGCTTTACGGTATCGCCGCTCCCGATTCGCAGCGCATCGCCTTCTATCGCCTTCTTGACGAGTTCTTCT
AGTATGTAAGCCCTGTGCCTTCTAGTTGCCAGCCATCTGTTGTTTGCCCCTCCCCCGTGCCTTCCTTGAC
CCTGGAAGGTGCCACTCCCACTGTCCTTTCCTAATAAAATGAGGAAATTGCATCGCATTGTCTGAGTAGG
TGTCATTCTATTCTGGGGGGTGGGGTGGGGCAGGACAGCAAGGGGGAGGATTGGGAAGACAATAGCAGGC
ATGCTGGGGATGCGGTGGGCTCTATGGTTAATTAACCAGTCAAGTCAGCTACTTGGCGAGATCGACTTGT
CTGGGTTTCGACTACGCTCAGAATTGCGTCAGTCAAGTTCGATCTGGTCCTTGCTATTGCACCCGTTCTC
CGATTACGAGTTTCATTTAAATCATGTGAGCAAAAGGCCAGCAAAAGGCCAGGAACCGTAAAAAGGCCGC
GTTGCTGGCGTTTTTCCATAGGCTCCGCCCCCCTGACGAGCATCACAAAAATCGACGCTCAAGTCAGAGG
TGGCGAAACCCGACAGGACTATAAAGATACCAGGCGTTTCCCCCTGGAAGCTCCCTCGTGCGCTCTCCTG
TTCCGACCCTGCCGCTTACCGGATACCTGTCCGCCTTTCTCCCTTCGGGAAGCGTGGCGCTTTCTCATAG
CTCACGCTGTAGGTATCTCAGTTCGGTGTAGGTCGTTCGCTCCAAGCTGGGCTGTGTGCACGAACCCCCC
GTTCAGCCCGACCGCTGCGCCTTATCCGGTAACTATCGTCTTGAGTCCAACCCGGTAAGACACGACTTAT
CGCCACTGGCAGCAGCCACTGGTAACAGGATTAGCAGAGCGAGGTATGTAGGCGGTGCTACAGAGTTCTT
GAAGTGGTGGCCTAACTACGGCTACACTAGAAGAACAGTATTTGGTATCTGCGCTCTGCTGAAGCCAGTT
ACCTTCGGAAAAAGAGTTGGTAGCTCTTGATCCGGCAAACAAACCACCGCTGGTAGCGGTGGTTTTTTTG
TTTGCAAGCAGCAGATTACGCGCAGAAAAAAAGGATCTCAAGAAGATCCTTTGATCTTTTCTACGGGGTC
TGACGCTCAGTGGAACGAAAACTCACGTTAAGGGATTTTGGTCATGAGATTATCAAAAAGGATCTTCACC
TAGATCCTTTTAAATTAAAAATGAAGTTTTAAATCAATCTAAAGTATATATGAGTAAACTTGGTCTGACA
GTTACCAATGCTTAATCAGTGAGGCACCTATCTCAGCGATCTGTCTATTTCGTTCATCCATAGTTGCATT
TAAATTTCCGAACTCTCCAAGGCCCTCGTCGGAAAATCTTCAAACCTTTCGTCCGATCCATCTTGCAGGC
TACCTCTCGAACGAACTATCGCAAGTCTCTTGGCCGGCCTTGCGCCTTGGCTATTGCTTGGCAGCGCCTA
TCGCCAGGTATTACTCCAATCCCGAATATCCGAGATCGGGATCACCCGAGAGAAGTTCAACCTACATCCT
CAATCCCGATCTATCCGAGATCCGAGGAATATCGAAATCGGGGCGCGCCTGGTGTACCGAGAACGATCCT
CTCAGTGCGAGTCTCGACGATCCATATCGTTGCTTGGCAGTCAGCCAGTCGGAATCCAGCTTGGGACCCA
GGAAGTCCAATCGTCAGATATTGTACTCAAGCCTGGTCACGGCAGCGTACCGATCTGTTTAAACCTAGAT
ATTGATAGTCTGATCGGTCAACGTATAATCGAGTCCTAGCTTTTGCAAACATCTATCAAGAGACAGGATC
AGCAGGAGGCTTTCGCATGAGTATTCAACATTTCCGTGTCGCCCTTATTCCCTTTTTTGCGGCATTTTGC
CTTCCTGTTTTTGCTCACCCAGAAACGCTGGTGAAAGTAAAAGATGCTGAAGATCAGTTGGGTGCGCGAG
TGGGTTACATCGAACTGGATCTCAACAGCGGTAAGATCCTTGAGAGTTTTCGCCCCGAAGAACGCTTTCC
AATGATGAGCACTTTTAAAGTTCTGCTATGTGGCGCGGTATTATCCCGTATTGACGCCGGGCAAGAGCAA
CTCGGTCGCCGCATACACTATTCTCAGAATGACTTGGTTGAGTATTCACCAGTCACAGAAAAGCATCTTA
CGGATGGCATGACAGTAAGAGAATTATGCAGTGCTGCCATAACCATGAGTGATAACACTGCGGCCAACTT
ACTTCTGACAACGATTGGAGGACCGAAGGAGCTAACCGCTTTTTTGCACAACATGGGGGATCATGTAACT
CGCCTTGATCGTTGGGAACCGGAGCTGAATGAAGCCATACCAAACGACGAGCGTGACACCACGATGCCTG
TAGCAATGGCAACAACCTTGCGTAAACTATTAACTGGCGAACTACTTACTCTAGCTTCCCGGCAACAGTT
GATAGACTGGATGGAGGCGGATAAAGTTGCAGGACCACTTCTGCGCTCGGCCCTTCCGGCTGGCTGGTTT
ATTGCTGATAAATCTGGAGCCGGTGAGCGTGGGTCTCGCGGTATCATTGCAGCACTGGGGCCAGATGGTA
AGCCCTCCCGTATCGTAGTTATCTACACGACGGGGAGTCAGGCAACTATGGATGAACGAAATAGACAGAT
CGCTGAGATAGGTGCCTCACTGATTAAGCATTGGTAACCGATTCTAGGTGCATTGGCGCAGAAAAAAATG
CCTGATGCGACGCTGCGCGTCTTATACTCCCACATATGCCAGATTCAGCAACGGATACGGCTTCCCCAAC
TTGCCCACTTCCATACGTGTCCTCCTTACCAGAAATTTATCCTTAAGATCCCGAATCGTTTAAACTCGAC
TCTGGCTCTATCGAATCTCCGTCGTTTCGAGCTTACGCGAACAGCCGTGGCGCTCATTTGCTCGTCGGGC
ATCGAATCTCGTCAGCTATCGTCAGCTTACCTTTTTGGCAGCGATCGCGGCTCCCGACATCTTGGACCAT
TAGCTCCACAGGTATCTTCTTCCCTCTAGTGGTCATAACAGCAGCTTCAGCTACCTCTCAATTCAAAAAA
CCCCTCAAGACCCGTTTAGAGGCCCCAAGGGGTTATGCTATCAATCGTTGCGTTACACACACAAAAAACC
AACACACATCCATCTTCGATGGATAGCGATTTTATTATCTAACTGCTGATCGAGTGTAGCCAGATCTAGT
AATCAATTACGGGGTCATTAGTTCATAGCCCATATATGGAGTTCCGCGTTACATAACTTACGGTAAATGG
CCCGCCTGGCTGACCGCCCAACGACCCCCGCCCATTGACGTCAATAATGACGTATGTTCCCATAGTAACG
CCAATAGGGACTTTCCATTGACGTCAATGGGTGGAGTATTTACGGTAAACTGCCCACTTGGCAGTACATC
AAGTGTATCATATGCCAAGTACGCCCCCTATTGACGTCAATGACGGTAAATGGCCCGCCTGGCATTATGC
CCAGTACATGACCTTATGGGACTTTCCTACTTGGCAGTACATCTACGTATTAGTCATCGCTATTACCATG
CTGATGCGGTTTTGGCAGTACATCAATGGGCGTGGATAGCGGTTTGACTCACGGGGATTTCCAAGTCTCC
ACCCCATTGACGTCAATGGGAGTTTGTTTTGGCACCAAAATCAACGGGACTTTCCAAAATGTCGTAACAA
CTCCGCCCCATTGACGCAAATGGGCGGTAGGCGTGTACGGTGGGAGGTCTATATAAGCAGAGCTGGTTTA
GTGAACCGTCAGATCGCCTGGAGACGCCATCCACGCTGTTTTGACCTCCATAGAAGACACCGGGACCGAT
CCAGCCTCCCCTCGAAGCTTACATGTGGTACCGAGCTCGGATCCTGAGAACTTCAGGGTGAGTCTATGGG
ACCCTTGATGTTTTCTTTCCCCTTCTTTTCTATGGTTAAGTTCATGTCATAGGAAGGGGAGAAGTAACAG
GGTACACATATTGACCAAATCAGGGTAATTTTGCATTTGTAATTTTAAAAAATGCTTTCTTCTTTTAATA
TACTTTTTTGTTTATCTTATTTCTAATACTTTCCCTAATCTCTTTCTTTCAGGGCAATAATGATACAATG
TATCATGCCTCTTTGCACCATTCTAAAGAATAACAGTGATAATTTCTGGGTTAAGGCAATAGCAATATTT
CTGCATATAAATATTTCTGCATATAAATTGTAACTGATGTAAGAGGTTTCATATTGCTAATAGCAGCTAC
AATCCAGCTACCATTCTGCTTTTATTTTATGGTTGGGATAAGGCTGGATTATTCTGAGTCCAAGCTAGGC
CCTTTTGCTAATCATGTTCATACCTCTTATCTTCCTCCCACAGCTCCTGGGCAACGTGCTGGTCTGTGTG
CTGGCCCATCACTTTGGCAAAGGCGGCCGCC
